>Addgene plasmid #215971 | AA367 | addgene full sequence | sequence record 431497 | Addgene NGS Result
TCGCGCGTTTCGGTGATGACGGTGAAAACCTCTGACACATGCAGCTCCCGGAGACGGTCACAGCTTGTCT
GTAAGCGGATGCCGGGAGCAGACAAGCCCGTCAGGGCGCGTCAGCGGGTGTTGGCGGGTGTCGGGGCTGG
CTTAACTATGCGGCATCAGAGCAGATTGTACTGAGAGTGCACCATATGCGGTGTGAAATACCGCACAGAT
GCGTAAGGAGAAAATACCGCATCAGGCGCCATTCGCCATTCAGGCTGCGCAACTGTTGGGAAGGGCGATC
GGTGCGGGCCTCTTCGCTATTACGCCAGCTGGCGAAAGGGGGATGTGCTGCAAGGCGATTAAGTTGGGTA
ACGCCAGGGTTTTCCCAGTCACGACGTTGTAAAACGACGGCCAGAGAATTCGAGCTCGGTACCTCGCGAA
TACATCTAGATGAAGACGTACACAATTCGTTGCAGGACAGGATGTGGTGCCCGATGTGACTAGCTCTTTG
CTGCAGGCCGTCCTATCCTCTGGTTCCGATAAGAGACCCAGAACTCCGGCCCCCCACCGCCCACCGCCAC
CCCCATACATATGTGGTACGCAAGTAAGAGTGCCTGCGCATGCCCCATGTGCCCCACCAAGAGCTTTGCA
TCCCATACAAGTCCCCAAAGTGGAGAACCGAACCAATTCTTCGCGGGCAGAACAAAAGCTTCTGCACACG
TGTCCACTCGAATTTGGAGCCGGCCGGCGTGTGCAAAAGAGGTGAATCGAACGAAAGACCCGTGTGTAAA
GCCGCGTTTCCAAAATGTATAAAACCGAGAGCATCTGGCCAATGTGCATCAGTTGTGGTCAGCAGCAAAA
TCAAGTGAATCATCTCAGTGCAACTAAAGGGGGGATCAGGAGCGTCTTCATCGGATCCCGGGCCCGTCGA
CTGCAGAGGCCTGCATGCAAGCTTGGTGTAATCATGGTCATAGCTGTTTCCTGTGTGAAATTGTTATCCG
CTCACAATTCCACACAACATACGAGCCGGAAGCATAAAGTGTAAAGCCTGGGGTGCCTAATGAGTGAGCT
AACTCACATTAATTGCGTTGCGCTCACTGCCCGCTTTCCAGTCGGGAAACCTGTCGTGCCAGCTGCATTA
ATGAATCGGCCAACGCGCGGGGAGAGGCGGTTTGCGTATTGGGCGCTCTTCCGCTTCCTCGCTCACTGAC
TCGCTGCGCTCGGTCGTTCGGCTGCGGCGAGCGGTATCAGCTCACTCAAAGGCGGTAATACGGTTATCCA
CAGAATCAGGGGATAACGCAGGAAAGAACATGTGAGCAAAAGGCCAGCAAAAGGCCAGGAACCGTAAAAA
GGCCGCGTTGCTGGCGTTTTTCCATAGGCTCCGCCCCCCTGACGAGCATCACAAAAATCGACGCTCAAGT
CAGAGGTGGCGAAACCCGACAGGACTATAAAGATACCAGGCGTTTCCCCCTGGAAGCTCCCTCGTGCGCT
CTCCTGTTCCGACCCTGCCGCTTACCGGATACCTGTCCGCCTTTCTCCCTTCGGGAAGCGTGGCGCTTTC
TCATAGCTCACGCTGTAGGTATCTCAGTTCGGTGTAGGTCGTTCGCTCCAAGCTGGGCTGTGTGCACGAA
CCCCCCGTTCAGCCCGACCGCTGCGCCTTATCCGGTAACTATCGTCTTGAGTCCAACCCGGTAAGACACG
ACTTATCGCCACTGGCAGCAGCCACTGGTAACAGGATTAGCAGAGCGAGGTATGTAGGCGGTGCTACAGA
GTTCTTGAAGTGGTGGCCTAACTACGGCTACACTAGAAGAACAGTATTTGGTATCTGCGCTCTGCTGAAG
CCAGTTACCTTCGGAAAAAGAGTTGGTAGCTCTTGATCCGGCAAACAAACCACCGCTGGTAGCGGTGGTT
TTTTTGTTTGCAAGCAGCAGATTACGCGCAGAAAAAAAGGATCTCAAGAAGATCCTTTGATCTTTTCTAC
GGGGTCTGACGCTCAGTGGAACGAAAACTCACGTTAAGGGATTTTGGTCATGAGATTATCAAAAAGGATC
TTCACCTAGATCCTTTTAAATTAAAAATGAAGTTTTAAATCAAGCCCAATCTGAATAATGTTACAACCAA
TTAACCAATTCTGATTAGAAAAACTCATCGAGCATCAAATGAAACTGCAATTTATTCATATCAGGATTAT
CAATACCATATTTTTGAAAAAGCCGTTTCTGTAATGAAGGAGAAAACTCACCGAGGCAGTTCCATAGGAT
GGCAAGATCCTGGTATCGGTCTGCGATTCCGACTCGTCCAACATCAATACAACCTATTAATTTCCCCTCG
TCAAAAATAAGGTTATCAAGTGAGAAATCACCATGAGTGACGACTGAATCCGGTGAGAATGGCAAAAGTT
TATGCATTTCTTTCCAGACTTGTTCAACAGGCCAGCCATTACGCTCGTCATCAAAATCACTCGCATCAAC
CAAACCGTTATTCATTCGTGATTGCGCCTGAGCGAGACGAAATACGCGATCGCTGTTAAAAGGACAATTA
CAAACAGGAATCGAATGCAACCGGCGCAGGAACACTGCCAGCGCATCAACAATATTTTCACCTGAATCAG
GATATTCTTCTAATACCTGGAATGCTGTTTTTCCGGGGATCGCAGTGGTGAGTAACCATGCATCATCAGG
AGTACGGATAAAATGCTTGATGGTCGGAAGAGGCATAAATTCCGTCAGCCAGTTTAGTCTGACCATCTCA
TCTGTAACATCATTGGCAACGCTACCTTTGCCATGTTTCAGAAACAACTCTGGCGCATCGGGCTTCCCAT
ACAAGCGATAGATTGTCGCACCTGATTGCCCGACATTATCGCGAGCCCATTTATACCCATATAAATCAGC
ATCCATGTTGGAATTTAATCGCGGCCTCGACGTTTCCCGTTGAATATGGCTCATAACACCCCTTGTATTA
CTGTTTATGTAAGCAGACAGTTTTATTGTTCATGATGATATATTTTTATCTTGTGCAATGTAACATCAGA
GATTTTGAGACACGGGCCAGAGCTGCA
Features (pLannotate 1.2.2; 10 found; start..end, strand, type, name):
    137..236     +  misc_feature   bom (fragment): basis of mobility region from pBR322
    242..399     -  CDS            lacZα (fragment): LacZα fragment of β-galactosidase; lacZ fragment
    444..870     +  promoter       MT promoter: Drosophila metallothionein promoter
    971..987     -  protein_bind   lac operator: The lac repressor binds to the lac operator to inhibit transcription in E. coli. This inhibition can be relieved by adding lactose or isopropyl-β-D-thiogalactopyranoside (IPTG). lac repressor encoded by lacI
    995..1025    -  promoter       lac promoter: promoter for the E. coli lac operon
   1040..1061    -  protein_bind   CAP binding site: CAP binding activates transcription in the presence of cAMP. E. coli catabolite activator protein
   1074..1166    -  CDS            lacI (fragment): lac repressor; lacI; The lac repressor binds to the lac operator to inhibit transcription in E. coli. This inhibition can be relieved by adding lactose or isopropyl-β-D-thiogalactopyranoside (IPTG).
   1349..1937    -  rep_origin     ori: high-copy-number ColE1/pMB1/pBR322/pUC origin of replication
   2115..2924    -  CDS            KanR: aminoglycoside phosphotransferase; aph(3')-Ia; confers resistance to kanamycin in bacteria or G418 (Geneticin®) in eukaryotes
   3031..35      +  CDS            rop (fragment) (across the origin): Rop protein, which maintains plasmids at low copy number; rop
