[The description below was written by a language model from this plasmid's Addgene catalogue record and pLannotate feature annotations shown in this document.]
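Description:
AA367 is a small (about 3.0 kb) fragment-donor plasmid from the Fragmid modular vector assembly toolkit, built on the pUC57-Kan cloning backbone. It is not an expression vector in its own right: its role is to store a single reusable part, here a Pol II promoter module, that is combined with other Fragmid fragments to assemble complete CRISPR-related vectors. The plasmid is propagated in E. coli through a high-copy ColE1/pUC-type origin and selected with kanamycin via the aph(3')-Ia aminoglycoside phosphotransferase gene. The remaining annotated features are backbone remnants typical of pUC-derived vectors: a lacZα fragment with the lac promoter, lac operator and CAP binding site flanking the cloning region, plus short fragments of lacI, rop and the bom region, none of which are functional payload.

The insert, named MT_v1, is the Drosophila metallothionein (MT) promoter, annotated as a roughly 430 bp element sitting within the disrupted lacZα cloning region. This promoter is metal-responsive and is widely used in Drosophila cell culture systems to switch on transcription of a downstream gene when copper is added to the medium, which matches the stated purpose of copper-induced expression. No coding sequence, tag, reporter or terminator is annotated downstream of it, consistent with a promoter-only module. The record does not state the cloning method or annotate the restriction sites or overhangs used to release the fragment during assembly. Once assembled into a destination vector, the module would be expected to provide inducible control over a Cas protein or other Pol II-transcribed cargo, most likely in insect cell contexts.
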