Addgene plasmid #215971: AA367
Purpose: Fragmid fragment: (Pol 2 promoter) Copper-induced expression
Depositing lab: John Doench. Depositing organization: Broad Institute. Publication: Modular vector assembly enables rapid assessment of emerging CRISPR technologies. McGee AV, Liu YV, Griffith AL, Szegletes ZM, Wen B, Kraus C, Miller NW, Steger RJ, Escude Velasco B, Bosch JA, Zirin JD, Viswanatha R, Sontheimer EJ, Goodale A, Greene MA, Green TM, Doench JG. Cell Genom. 2024 Mar 13;4(3):100519. doi: 10.1016/j.xgen.2024.100519. PubMed 38484704.
Backbone
  Vector backbone: pUC57-Kan
  Vector type: Fragment
Growth in bacteria
  Bacterial resistance: Kanamycin, 50 μg/mL
  Growth temperature: 37°C
  Growth strain: DH5alpha
  Copy number: Unknown
Gene/Insert
  Gene/Insert name: MT_v1
  Species: Other
  Cloning method: Unknown
Resource information
  A portion of this plasmid was derived from a plasmid made by: Genscript ID: U135JHJ190-15
Terms and licenses: Academic/Nonprofit Terms; Industry Terms: Not Available to Industry
Depositor comments: Please visit https://www.biorxiv.org/content/10.1101/2023.10.25.564061v1 for bioRxiv preprint.
How to cite: AA367 was a gift from John Doench (Addgene plasmid # 215971 ; http://n2t.net/addgene:215971 ; RRID:Addgene_215971)
